>Addgene plasmid #126441 | pTBL513 TT sgRNA | addgene full sequence | sequence record 245243 | Addgene NGS Result
GACGTCGCTAGCTGTACAAAAAAGCAGGCTTTAAAGGAACCAATTCAGTCGACTGGATCCGGTACCAAGG
TCGGGCAGGAAGAGGGCCTATTTCCCATGATTCCTTCATATTTGCATATACGATACAAGGCTGTTAGAGA
GATAATTAGAATTAATTTGACTGTAAACACAAAGATATTAGTACAAAATACGTGACGTAGAAAGTAATAA
TTTCTTGGGTAGTTTGCAGTTTTAAAATTATGTTTTAAAATGGACTATCATATGCTTACCGTAACTTGAA
AGTATTTCGATTTCTTGGCTTTATATATCTTGTGGAAAGGACGAAACACCGTCTCTCATCCATGCCTTTC
TGTTTTAGAGCTAGAAATAGCAAGTTAAAATAAGGCTAGTCCGTTATCAACTTGAAAAAGTGGCACCGAG
TCGGTGCTTTTTTTAAGCTTGGGCCGCTCGAGGTACCTCTCTACATATGACATGTGAGCAAAAGGCCAGC
AAAAGGCCAGGAACCGTAAAAAGGCCGCGTTGCTGGCGTTTTTCCATAGGCTCCGCCCCCCTGACGAGCA
TCACAAAAATCGACGCTCAAGTCAGAGGTGGCGAAACCCGACAGGACTATAAAGATACCAGGCGTTTCCC
CCTGGAAGCTCCCTCGTGCGCTCTCCTGTTCCGACCCTGCCGCTTACCGGATACCTGTCCGCCTTTCTCC
CTTCGGGAAGCGTGGCGCTTTCTCATAGCTCACGCTGTAGGTATCTCAGTTCGGTGTAGGTCGTTCGCTC
CAAGCTGGGCTGTGTGCACGAACCCCCCGTTCAGCCCGACCGCTGCGCCTTATCCGGTAACTATCGTCTT
GAGTCCAACCCGGTAAGACACGACTTATCGCCACTGGCAGCAGCCACTGGTAACAGGATTAGCAGAGCGA
GGTATGTAGGCGGTGCTACAGAGTTCTTGAAGTGGTGGCCTAACTACGGCTACACTAGAAGAACAGTATT
TGGTATCTGCGCTCTGCTGAAGCCAGTTACCTTCGGAAAAAGAGTTGGTAGCTCTTGATCCGGCAAACAA
ACCACCGCTGGTAGCGGTGGTTTTTTTGTTTGCAAGCAGCAGATTACGCGCAGAAAAAAAGGATCTCAAG
AAGATCCTTTGATCTTTTCTACGGGGTCTGACGCTCAGTGGAACGAAAACTCACGTTAAGGGATTTTGGT
CATGAGATTATCAAAAAGGATCTTCACCTAGATCCTTTTAAATTAAAAATGAAGTTTTAAATCAATCTAA
AGTATATATGAGTAAACTTGGTCTGACAGTTACCAATGCTTAATCAGTGAGGCACCTATCTCAGCGATCT
GTCTATTTCGTTCATCCATAGTTGCCTGACTCCCCGTCGTGTAGATAACTACGATACGGGAGGGCTTACC
ATCTGGCCCCAGTGCTGCAATGATACCGCGAGACCCACGCTCACCGGCTCCAGATTTATCAGCAATAAAC
CAGCCAGCCGGAAGGGCCGAGCGCAGAAGTGGTCCTGCAACTTTATCCGCCTCCATCCAGTCTATTAATT
GTTGCCGGGAAGCTAGAGTAAGTAGTTCGCCAGTTAATAGTTTGCGCAACGTTGTTGCCATTGCTACAGG
CATCGTGGTGTCACGCTCGTCGTTTGGTATGGCTTCATTCAGCTCCGGTTCCCAACGATCAAGGCGAGTT
ACATGATCCCCCATGTTGTGCAAAAAAGCGGTTAGCTCCTTCGGTCCTCCGATCGTTGTCAGAAGTAAGT
TGGCCGCAGTGTTATCACTCATGGTTATGGCAGCACTGCATAATTCTCTTACTGTCATGCCATCCGTAAG
ATGCTTTTCTGTGACTGGTGAGTACTCAACCAAGTCATTCTGAGAATAGTGTATGCGGCGACCGAGTTGC
TCTTGCCCGGCGTCAATACGGGATAATACCGCGCCACATAGCAGAACTTTAAAAGTGCTCATCATTGGAA
AACGTTCTTCGGGGCGAAAACTCTCAAGGATCTTACCGCTGTTGAGATCCAGTTCGATGTAACCCACTCG
TGCACCCAACTGATCTTCAGCATCTTTTACTTTCACCAGCGTTTCTGGGTGAGCAAAAACAGGAAGGCAA
AATGCCGCAAAAAAGGGAATAAGGGCGACACGGAAATGTTGAATACTCATACTCTTCCTTTTTCAATATT
ATTGAAGCATTTATCAGGGTTATTGTCTCATGAGCGGATACATATTTGAATGTATTTAGAAAAATAAACA
AATAGGGGTTCCGCGCACATTTCCCCGAAAAGTGCCACCT
Features (pLannotate 1.2.2; 6 found; start..end, strand, type, name):
     13..30      +  protein_bind   attB1 (fragment): mutant version of attB; recombination site for the Gateway® BP reaction BP Clonase™
     82..322     +  promoter       U6 promoter: RNA polymerase III promoter for human U6 snRNA
    352..427     +  misc_RNA       gRNA scaffold: guide RNA scaffold for the Streptococcus pyogenes CRISPR/Cas9 system
    531..1119    -  rep_origin     ori: high-copy-number ColE1/pMB1/pBR322/pUC origin of replication
   1290..2150    -  CDS            AmpR: β-lactamase; bla; confers resistance to ampicillin, carbenicillin, and related antibiotics
   2151..2255    -  promoter       AmpR promoter: bla
