[The description below was written by a language model from this plasmid's Addgene catalogue record and pLannotate feature annotations shown in this document.]
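Description:
pTBL513 TT sgRNA is a compact (about 2.3 kb) mammalian expression plasmid that delivers a single Streptococcus pyogenes Cas9 guide RNA. It derives from the pSQT1313 backbone, which the depositor modified so that it expresses only one sgRNA. Propagation in E. coli relies on a ColE1/pUC-type origin of replication and a β-lactamase (AmpR) gene driven by its own bla promoter, giving ampicillin selection. The catalogue lists the plasmid as low copy, whereas the annotated origin is of the type usually described as high copy. The record does not resolve this difference. A short fragment resembling a Gateway attB1 site is also annotated upstream of the expression cassette and appears to be a backbone remnant with no stated function.

The payload is a simple RNA polymerase III cassette. A human U6 promoter drives a 21 bp spacer directed against a human genomic protospacer, followed directly by the standard SpCas9 gRNA scaffold. The spacer itself is not separately annotated, but it fits the gap between the U6 promoter and the scaffold in the feature table. The defining feature of this guide is that its target carries a TT dinucleotide at the Cas9 cut site. The plasmid encodes no nuclease and no mammalian selection marker or reporter, so Cas9 or a Cas9-based editor must be supplied from another construct.

According to the associated publication, the plasmid belongs to work on lineage tracing and analog recording in mammalian cells by single-site DNA writing. There, guides whose protospacers have defined nucleotides at the cut site would be used to direct cleavage to a chosen site. The depositor notes it was built by inverse PCR and in vivo recombination in E. coli.
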