Addgene plasmid #126441: pTBL513 TT sgRNA
Purpose: To target a protospacer with TT at the cut site.
Depositing lab: Chang Liu. Depositing organization: University of California, Irvine. Publication: Lineage tracing and analog recording in mammalian cells by single-site DNA writing. Loveless TB, Grotts JH, Schechter MW, Forouzmand E, Carlson CK, Agahi BS, Liang G, Ficht M, Liu B, Xie X, Liu CC. Nat Chem Biol. 2021 Jun;17(6):739-747. doi: 10.1038/s41589-021-00769-8. Epub 2021 Mar 22. PubMed 33753928.
Backbone
  Vector backbone: pSQT1313
  Backbone manufacturer: Keith Joung
  Backbone size w/o insert (bp): 2259
  Total vector size (bp): 2280
  Modifications to backbone: The backbone was modified to express only one sgRNA.
  Vector type: Mammalian Expression
Growth in bacteria
  Bacterial resistance: Ampicillin, 100 μg/mL
  Growth temperature: 37°C
  Growth strain: DH5alpha
  Copy number: Low Copy
Gene/Insert
  Gene/Insert name: spacer against human genome with TT at cut site
  Species: H. sapiens (human)
  Insert size (bp): 21
  Promoter: human U6
  Cloning method: Unknown
  Sequencing primers: 5′ AGGGTTATTGTCTCATGAGCGG; 3′ CGGACAGGTATCCGGTAAGC
Resource information
  A portion of this plasmid was derived from a plasmid made by: Keith Joung; the backbone was created from pSQT1313, Addgene #53370.
Terms and licenses: Academic/Nonprofit Terms; Industry Terms: Not Available to Industry
Depositor comments: This construct was cloned by inverse PCR and in vivo recombination in E. coli strain SS320. Please visit https://doi.org/10.1101/639120 for bioRxiv preprint.
How to cite: pTBL513 TT sgRNA was a gift from Chang Liu (Addgene plasmid # 126441 ; http://n2t.net/addgene:126441 ; RRID:Addgene_126441)
